Addgene plasmid #92242: pJExpress414_GmPOPB-H698N
Purpose: Express H698N mutant of prolyl oligopeptidase from Galerina marginata
Depositing lab: James Naismith. Depositing organization: University of St. Andrews. Publication: Kinetic Landscape of a Peptide Bond-Forming Prolyl Oligopeptidase. Czekster CM, Naismith JH. Biochemistry. 2017 Apr 18;56(15):2086-2095. doi: 10.1021/acs.biochem.7b00012. Epub 2017 Apr 7. PubMed 28332820.
Backbone
  Vector backbone: pJ414
  Backbone manufacturer: DNA 2.0
  Backbone size w/o insert (bp): 4000
  Total vector size (bp): 6229
  Vector type: Bacterial Expression
Growth in bacteria
  Bacterial resistance: Ampicillin, 100 μg/mL
  Growth temperature: 37°C
  Growth strain: DH5alpha
  Copy number: High Copy
Gene/Insert
  Gene/Insert name: Prolyl oligopeptidase B from Galerina marginata-H698N mutant (alt name: GmPOPB-H698N)
  Species: Galerina marginata
  Insert size (bp): 2193
  Mutation: Histidine 698 to Asparagine
  GenBank ID: JN827314.2
  Promoter: T7 promoter
  Tag / fusion protein: 6x-Histag, TEV cleavage site (N terminal on insert)
  Cloning method: Unknown
  Sequencing primers: 5′ TAATACGACTCACTATAGG; 3′ AAACCCCTCAAGACC
Resource information
  A portion of this plasmid was derived from a plasmid made by: DNA 2.0
Terms and licenses: Academic/Nonprofit Terms; Industry Terms: Not Available to Industry
Depositor comments: Plasmid to appear in incoming publication from our group - to be updated
How to cite: pJExpress414_GmPOPB-H698N was a gift from James Naismith (Addgene plasmid # 92242 ; http://n2t.net/addgene:92242 ; RRID:Addgene_92242)
