[The description below was written by a language model from this plasmid's Addgene catalogue record and pLannotate feature annotations shown in this document.]
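Description:
pJExpress414_GmPOPB-H698N is a 6,229 bp bacterial expression plasmid built on the commercial pJ414 (pJExpress414) backbone. It produces a point mutant of prolyl oligopeptidase B (POPB) from the mushroom Galerina marginata in E. coli. The plasmid replicates from a high-copy ColE1/pUC-type origin and is selected with ampicillin through a β-lactamase (AmpR) gene driven by its own promoter. Short annotated fragments of KanR, lacZα, 5S rRNA and the rrnB T1/T2 terminators appear to be backbone remnants or insulating elements rather than functional cassettes.

The expression cassette places a T7 promoter directly upstream of a lac operator, followed by the POPB coding sequence and a T7 terminator. A plasmid-borne lacI gene supplies the lac repressor, so transcription stays off until it is induced with IPTG or lactose. Expression also requires a host that provides T7 RNA polymerase. According to the catalogue entry, the protein carries an N-terminal 6xHis tag followed by a TEV protease cleavage site, which allows affinity purification and later tag removal. The feature table does not annotate these elements separately, although there is unannotated space between the operator and the POPB CDS.

POPB is a dual-function peptidase and macrocyclase in the biosynthesis of the amanitin family of cyclic peptide toxins. It cleaves after proline residues and then cyclises the resulting peptide intermediate. This construct encodes a histidine-to-asparagine substitution at position 698. It was deposited with a kinetic study of this peptide bond-forming enzyme, consistent with use in making recombinant mutant protein for mechanistic and enzymological comparison with the wild type. The record does not state the functional role of residue 698.
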