Features (pLannotate 1.2.2; 14 found; start..end, strand, type, name):
    229..247     +  promoter       T7 promoter: promoter for bacteriophage T7 RNA polymerase
    248..272     +  protein_bind   lac operator: The lac repressor binds to the lac operator to inhibit transcription in E. coli. This inhibition can be relieved by adding lactose or isopropyl-β-D-thiogalactopyranoside (IPTG). lac repressor encoded by lacI
    356..2545    +  CDS            POPB: POPB_GALM3 - Experimental evidence at protein level: Swiss-Prot protein existence level 1. Dual function macrocyclase-peptidase involved in the biosynthesis of the highly toxic amanitin toxin family of macrocycles (PubMed:22202811, PubMed:28866879, PubMed:29051530). Cleaves peptide bonds on the C-terminal side of prolyl residues (PubMed:29051530). The enzyme first removes 10 residues from the N-terminus of a 35-residue substrate (PubMed:29051530). Conformational trapping of the 25 amino- acid peptide forces the enzyme to release this intermediate rather than proceed to macrocyclization (PubMed
   2562..2609    +  terminator     T7 terminator: transcription terminator for bacteriophage T7 RNA polymerase
   2669..2709    -  terminator     rrnB T1 terminator (fragment): transcription terminator T1 from the E. coli rrnB gene
   2711..2826    -  ncRNA          5S rRNA: Accession: RF00001 - 5S ribosomal RNA
   2857..2881    +  CDS            KanR (fragment): aminoglycoside phosphotransferase; aph(3')-Ia; confers resistance to kanamycin
   2911..3007    +  promoter       AmpR promoter (fragment): bla
   3010..3870    +  CDS            AmpR: β-lactamase; bla; confers resistance to ampicillin, carbenicillin, and related antibiotics
   3879..3952    +  promoter       lacI promoter (fragment): lacI
   3953..5032    +  CDS            lacI: LACI_ECOLI - Experimental evidence at protein level: Swiss-Prot protein existence level 1. Repressor of the lactose operon. Binds allolactose as an inducer. From Escherichia coli (strain K12).
   5121..5709    +  rep_origin     ori: high-copy-number ColE1/pMB1/pBR322/pUC origin of replication
   5934..5951    +  terminator     rrnB T2 terminator (fragment): transcription terminator T2 from the E. coli rrnB gene
   5976..5995    -  CDS            lacZα (fragment): LacZα fragment of β-galactosidase; lacZ fragment
>Addgene plasmid #92242 | pJExpress414_GmPOPB-H698N | addgene full sequence | sequence record 200442 | Addgene NGS Result
CCTATAATTAAACTATTCATCTATTATTTATGATTTTTTGTATATACAATATTTCTAGTTTGTTAAAGAG
AATTAAGAAAATAAATCTCGAAAATAATAAAGGGAAAATCAGTTTTTGATATCAAAATTATACATGTCAA
CGATAATACAAAATATAATACAAACTATAAGATGTTATCAGTATTTATTATCATTTAGAATAAATTTTGT
GTCGCCCTTCCGCGAAATTAATACGACTCACTATAGGGGAATTGTGAGCGGATAACAATTCCCCTCTAGA
AATAATTTTGTTTAACTTTTAGGAGGTAAACATATGCACCATCATCATCATCACGAGAACTTATACTTTC
AAGGCATGAGCAGCGTTACCTGGGCACCGGGCAATTACCCGAGCACCCGCCGTTCCGATCATGTGGACAC
GTATCAAAGCGCGAGCAAGGGCGAAGTCCCGGTGCCGGATCCGTATCAGTGGCTGGAAGAGAGCACCGAC
GAAGTCGACAAGTGGACGACGGCACAAGCGGACCTGGCACAGTCTTATCTGGACCAAAACGCTGACATTC
AAAAACTGGCCGAGAAATTTCGTGCGAGCCGTAATTACGCCAAGTTCTCTGCACCGACTCTGTTGGACGA
CGGTCACTGGTATTGGTTCTATAACCGTGGCTTGCAGAGCCAAAGCGTCTTGTACAGATCTAAAGAACCA
GCCCTGCCGGACTTCTCTAAGGGCGACGATAACGTTGGTGACGTTTTCTTTGATCCGAATGTGCTGGCAG
CGGATGGTAGCGCGGGCATGGTCCTGTGCAAATTCTCGCCGGACGGTAAATTCTTTGCCTATGCAGTTAG
CCACCTGGGTGGCGATTACTCCACGATTTACGTGCGTTCCACGAGCAGCCCGCTGAGCCAGGCGAGCGTC
GCGCAAGGTGTGGACGGTCGTCTGAGCGACGAAGTCAAATGGTTCAAGTTTAGCACCATTATTTGGACTA
AAGATAGCAAGGGCTTCCTGTACCAGCGCTATCCGGCTCGCGAGCGTCACGAGGGTACCCGCAGCGACCG
TAATGCCATGATGTGTTACCACAAAGTCGGCACGACCCAAGAAGAAGATATTATTGTGTATCAGGATAAT
GAACATCCTGAGTGGATCTATGGTGCGGATACCTCCGAAGATGGCAAGTACCTGTACCTGTACCAGTTTA
AAGATACCAGCAAGAAAAACCTGTTGTGGGTCGCCGAGCTGGACGAAGATGGCGTTAAGAGCGGTATTCA
CTGGCGTAAAGTTGTTAACGAATACGCAGCAGACTACAATATCATTACGAACCACGGTAGCCTGGTCTAC
ATTAAGACGAACCTGAATGCACCGCAATATAAAGTTATTACCATCGACCTGTCCAAAGACGAGCCAGAGA
TCCGTGACTTCATCCCGGAAGAAAAAGATGCTAAACTGGCGCAAGTTAATTGTGCGAACGAAGAGTATTT
CGTCGCTATTTACAAGCGTAACGTTAAAGATGAAATCTACCTGTACTCGAAGGCTGGTGTTCAGCTGACC
CGTCTGGCGCCGGATTTCGTGGGTGCGGCAAGCATTGCGAATCGTCAAAAACAGACCCACTTTTTTCTGA
CCCTGAGCGGTTTTAACACCCCGGGTACGATCGCTCGTTATGATTTTACCGCGCCGGAAACCCAGCGCTT
TAGCATCCTGCGTACCACTAAAGTCAACGAACTGGATCCTGATGACTTCGAGAGCACGCAAGTGTGGTAC
GAGAGCAAGGACGGTACGAAAATCCCGATGTTCATCGTTCGTCACAAGTCCACCAAGTTTGACGGTACCG
CGGCTGCGATCCAATATGGTTACGGCGGCTTCGCCACCTCCGCGGATCCATTCTTCAGCCCGATCATTCT
GACGTTTCTGCAGACCTACGGTGCGATTTTTGCCGTACCGAGCATCCGTGGTGGCGGTGAGTTCGGTGAG
GAATGGCATAAGGGCGGCCGCCGCGAAACCAAAGTGAACACGTTTGACGATTTCATTGCGGCCGCCCAAT
TTCTGGTGAAGAACAAATATGCGGCTCCGGGTAAAGTTGCAATTAATGGTGCGAGCAACGGCGGCCTGCT
GGTGATGGGCTCTATCGTCCGTGCGCCTGAGGGTACGTTCGGTGCGGCAGTGCCAGAGGGCGGTGTGGCG
GATCTGCTTAAGTTCCACAAATTTACGGGTGGCCAGGCGTGGATCAGCGAGTATGGTAATCCGTCTATCC
CTGAAGAATTTGATTACATCTATCCGCTGAGCCCGGTTCACAATGTCCGCACCGACAAAGTTATGCCGGC
AACCCTGATTACCGTGAATATCGGTGATGGCCGTGTGGTTCCGATGCACAGCTTCAAGTTCATCGCGACT
TTGCAGCATAACGTTCCGCAGAATCCGCATCCGCTGCTGATTAAGATTGATAAATCGTGGTTGGGTAACG
GCATGGGTAAGCCGACCGACAAAAATGTGAAAGACGCCGCCGACAAGTGGGGTTTCATCGCACGCGCCCT
GGGTCTGGAACTGAAAACGGTCGAGTGATGAAAGCTTCCCCCTAGCATAACCCCTTGGGGCCTCTAAACG
GGTCTTGAGGGGTTTTTTGCCCCTGAGACGCGTCAATCGAGTTCGTACCTAAGGGCGACACCCCATAATT
AGCCCGGGCGAAAGGCCCAGTCTTTCGACTGAGCCTTTCGTTTTATTTGATGCCTGGCAGTTCCCTACTC
TCGCATGGGGAGTCCCCACACTACCATCGGCGCTACGGCGTTTCACTTCTGAGTTCGGCATGGGGTCAGG
TGGGACCACCGCGCTACTGCCGCCAGGCAAACAAGGGGTGTTATGAGCCATATTCAGGTATAAATGGGCT
CGCGATAATGTTCAGAATTGGTTAATTGGTTGTAACACTGACCCCTATTTGTTTATTTTTCTAAATACAT
TCAAATATGTATCCGCTCATGAGACAATAACCCTGATAAATGCTTCAATAATATTGAAAAAGGAAGAATA
TGAGTATTCAACATTTCCGTGTCGCCCTTATTCCCTTTTTTGCGGCATTTTGCCTTCCTGTTTTTGCTCA
CCCAGAAACGCTGGTGAAAGTAAAAGATGCTGAAGATCAGTTGGGTGCACGAGTGGGTTACATCGAACTG
GATCTCAACAGCGGTAAGATCCTTGAGAGTTTTCGCCCCGAAGAACGTTTTCCAATGATGAGCACTTTTA
AAGTTCTGCTATGTGGCGCGGTATTATCCCGTATTGACGCCGGGCAAGAGCAACTCGGTCGCCGCATACA
CTATTCTCAGAATGACTTGGTTGAGTACTCACCAGTCACAGAAAAGCATCTTACGGATGGCATGACAGTA
AGAGAATTATGCAGTGCTGCCATAACCATGAGTGATAACACTGCGGCCAACTTACTTCTGACAACGATCG
GAGGACCGAAGGAGCTAACCGCTTTTTTGCACAACATGGGGGATCATGTAACTCGCCTTGATCGTTGGGA
ACCGGAGCTGAATGAAGCCATACCAAACGACGAGCGTGACACCACGATGCCTGTAGCGATGGCAACAACG
TTGCGCAAACTATTAACTGGCGAACTACTTACTCTAGCTTCCCGGCAACAATTAATAGACTGGATGGAGG
CGGATAAAGTTGCAGGACCACTTCTGCGCTCGGCCCTTCCGGCTGGCTGGTTTATTGCTGATAAATCCGG
AGCCGGTGAGCGTGGTTCTCGCGGTATCATCGCAGCGCTGGGGCCAGATGGTAAGCCCTCCCGTATCGTA
GTTATCTACACGACGGGGAGTCAGGCAACTATGGATGAACGAAATAGACAGATCGCTGAGATAGGTGCCT
CACTGATTAAGCATTGGTAAGCGGCGCGCCATCGAATGGCGCAAAACCTTTCGCGGTATGGCATGATAGC
GCCCGGAAGAGAGTCAATTCAGGGTGGTGAATATGAAACCAGTAACGTTATACGATGTCGCAGAGTATGC
CGGTGTCTCTTATCAGACCGTTTCCCGCGTGGTGAACCAGGCCAGCCACGTTTCTGCGAAAACGCGGGAA
AAAGTGGAAGCGGCGATGGCGGAGCTGAATTACATTCCCAACCGCGTGGCACAACAACTGGCGGGCAAAC
AGTCGTTGCTGATTGGCGTTGCCACCTCCAGTCTGGCCCTGCACGCGCCGTCGCAAATTGTCGCGGCGAT
TAAATCTCGCGCCGATCAACTGGGTGCCAGCGTGGTGGTGTCGATGGTAGAACGAAGCGGCGTCGAAGCC
TGTAAAGCGGCGGTGCACAATCTTCTCGCGCAACGCGTCAGTGGGCTGATCATTAACTATCCGCTGGATG
ACCAGGATGCCATTGCTGTGGAAGCTGCCTGCACTAATGTTCCGGCGTTATTTCTTGATGTCTCTGACCA
GACACCCATCAACAGTATTATTTTCTCCCATGAGGACGGTACGCGACTGGGCGTGGAGCATCTGGTCGCA
TTGGGTCACCAGCAAATCGCGCTGTTAGCGGGCCCATTAAGTTCTGTCTCGGCGCGTCTGCGTCTGGCTG
GCTGGCATAAATATCTCACTCGCAATCAAATTCAGCCGATAGCGGAACGGGAAGGCGACTGGAGTGCCAT
GTCCGGTTTTCAACAAACCATGCAAATGCTGAATGAGGGCATCGTTCCCACTGCGATGCTGGTTGCCAAC
GATCAGATGGCGCTGGGCGCAATGCGCGCCATTACCGAGTCCGGGCTGCGCGTTGGTGCGGATATCTCGG
TAGTGGGATACGACGATACCGAAGATAGCTCATGTTATATCCCGCCGTTAACCACCATCAAACAGGATTT
TCGCCTGCTGGGGCAAACCAGCGTGGACCGCTTGCTGCAACTCTCTCAGGGCCAGGCGGTGAAGGGCAAT
CAGCTGTTGCCAGTCTCACTGGTGAAAAGAAAAACCACCCTGGCGCCCAATACGCAAACCGCCTCTCCCC
GCGCGTTGGCCGATTCATTAATGCAGCTGGCACGACAGGTTTCCCGACTGGAAAGCGGGCAGTGACTCAT
GACCAAAATCCCTTAACGTGAGTTACGCGCGCGTCGTTCCACTGAGCGTCAGACCCCGTAGAAAAGATCA
AAGGATCTTCTTGAGATCCTTTTTTTCTGCGCGTAATCTGCTGCTTGCAAACAAAAAAACCACCGCTACC
AGCGGTGGTTTGTTTGCCGGATCAAGAGCTACCAACTCTTTTTCCGAAGGTAACTGGCTTCAGCAGAGCG
CAGATACCAAATACTGTTCTTCTAGTGTAGCCGTAGTTAGCCCACCACTTCAAGAACTCTGTAGCACCGC
CTACATACCTCGCTCTGCTAATCCTGTTACCAGTGGCTGCTGCCAGTGGCGATAAGTCGTGTCTTACCGG
GTTGGACTCAAGACGATAGTTACCGGATAAGGCGCAGCGGTCGGGCTGAACGGGGGGTTCGTGCACACAG
CCCAGCTTGGAGCGAACGACCTACACCGAACTGAGATACCTACAGCGTGAGCTATGAGAAAGCGCCACGC
TTCCCGAAGGGAGAAAGGCGGACAGGTATCCGGTAAGCGGCAGGGTCGGAACAGGAGAGCGCACGAGGGA
GCTTCCAGGGGGAAACGCCTGGTATCTTTATAGTCCTGTCGGGTTTCGCCACCTCTGACTTGAGCGTCGA
TTTTTGTGATGCTCGTCAGGGGGGCGGAGCCTATGGAAAAACGCCAGCAACGCGGCCTTTTTACGGTTCC
TGGCCTTTTGCTGGCCTTTTGCTCACATGTTCTTTCCTGCGTTATCCCCTGATTCTGTGGATAACCGTAT
TACCGCCTTTGAGTGAGCTGATACCGCTCGCCGCAGCCGAACGACCGAGCGCAGCGAGTCAGTGAGCGAG
GAAGCGGAAGGCGAGAGTAGGGAACTGCCAGGCATCAAACTAAGCAGAAGGCCCCTGACGGATGGCCTTT
TTGCGTTTCTACAAACTCTTTCTGTGTTGTAAAACGACGGCCAGTCTTAAGCTCGGGCCCCCTGGGCGGT
TCTGATAACGAGTAATCGTTAATCCGCAAATAACGTAAAAACCCGCTTCGGCGGGTTTTTTTATGGGGGG
AGTTTAGGGAAAGAGCATTTGTCAGAATATTTAAGGGCGCCTGTCACTTTGCTTGATATATGAGAATTAT
TTAACCTTATAAATGAGAAAAAAGCAACGCACTTTAAATAAGATACGTTGCTTTTTCGATTGATGAACA
